Addgene plasmid #197661: pBBR1_DVK_AE(J23100-RiboJ-BCD2-E0040m-B0015)
Purpose: Expresses GFP under the control of J23100 and RiboJ-BCD2
Depositing lab: Eric Young. Depositing organization: Worcester Polytechnic Institute. Publication: Systematic Part Transfer by Extending a Modular Toolkit to Diverse Bacteria. Keating KW, Young EM. ACS Synth Biol. 2023 Jun 9. doi: 10.1021/acssynbio.3c00104. PubMed 37294017.
Backbone
  Vector backbone: pBBR1
  Modifications to backbone: CIDAR MoClo cloning site, kanamycin resistance
  Vector type: Bacterial Expression, Synthetic Biology
Growth in bacteria
  Bacterial resistance: Kanamycin, 50 μg/mL
  Growth temperature: 37°C
  Growth strain: DH5alpha
  Copy number: Low Copy
Gene/Insert
  Gene/Insert name: GFP
  Species: Synthetic
  Insert size (bp): 720
Terms and licenses: Academic/Nonprofit Terms; Industry Terms: Not Available to Industry
How to cite: pBBR1_DVK_AE(J23100-RiboJ-BCD2-E0040m-B0015) was a gift from Eric Young (Addgene plasmid # 197661 ; http://n2t.net/addgene:197661 ; RRID:Addgene_197661)
