[The description below was written by a language model from this plasmid's Addgene catalogue record and pLannotate feature annotations shown in this document.]
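Description:
pBBR1_DVK_AE(J23100-RiboJ-BCD2-E0040m-B0015) is a small (about 3.8 kb) broad-host-range bacterial expression plasmid built on the pBBR1 replicon and adapted as a CIDAR MoClo destination vector with kanamycin selection. Replication depends on the pBBR1 oriV together with the adjacent pBBR1 Rep gene, a pair derived from a Bordetella bronchiseptica plasmid that functions in many Gram-negative species. The record lists it as low copy in E. coli. An aph(3')-Ia kanamycin resistance gene provides selection, and an annotated incP oriT should allow conjugative mobilisation into other hosts when transfer functions are supplied in trans.

The payload is a single constitutive GFP transcription unit assembled from standard synthetic-biology parts, as spelled out in the name. The Anderson-series constitutive promoter J23100 drives transcription; the automated annotation labels this region as a fragment of the closely related J23119, which reflects the sequence similarity within that promoter family. Downstream sits RiboJ, an insulator containing the sTRSV hammerhead ribozyme, which self-cleaves to remove promoter-derived 5' leader sequence so that expression depends less on promoter context. BCD2, a bicistronic translation-initiation design not separately annotated in the feature table, then provides reliable translation initiation for the roughly 720 bp GFP coding sequence (E0040m). The annotation tool calls this open reading frame hfriFP, which appears to be a database match rather than the recorded identity of the insert. The B0015 double terminator, seen as the rrnB T1 and T7Te terminators, ends the unit. The construct serves as a fluorescent reporter for measuring how standard expression parts perform when transferred across diverse bacteria.
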