Features (pLannotate 1.2.2; 9 found; start..end, strand, type, name):
      5..29      +  promoter       J23119(SpeI) promoter (fragment): bacterial promoter (Registry of Standard Biological Parts BBa J23119) modified to end with an SpeI site
     46..95      +  misc_RNA       sTRSV HHRz: hammerhead ribozyme from the tobacco ringspot virus satellite RNA (Khvorova et al., 2003)
    207..920     +  CDS            hfriFP: hfriFP is a fluorescent protein published in 2013, derived from Herbaspirillum frisingense.
    939..1010    +  terminator     rrnB T1 terminator: transcription terminator T1 from the E. coli rrnB gene
   1026..1053    +  terminator     T7Te terminator: phage T7 early transcription terminator
   1201..1972    +  rep_origin     pBBR1 oriV: replication origin of the broad-host-range plasmid pBBR1 from Bordetella bronchiseptica; requires the pBBR1 Rep protein for replication
   1973..2635    +  CDS            pBBR1 Rep: replication protein for the broad-host-range plasmid pBBR1 from Bordetella bronchiseptica
   2646..2754    -  oriT           oriT: incP origin of transfer
   2855..3670    +  CDS            KanR: aminoglycoside phosphotransferase; aph(3')-Ia; confers resistance to kanamycin in bacteria or G418 (Geneticin®) in eukaryotes
>Addgene plasmid #197661 | pBBR1_DVK_AE(J23100-RiboJ-BCD2-E0040m-B0015) | addgene full sequence | sequence record 388746 | Addgene NGS Result
GGAGTTGACGGCTAGCTCAGTCCTAGGTACAGTGCTAGCTACTAGCTGTCACCGGATGTGCTTTCCGGTC
TGATGAGTCCGTGAGGACGAAACAGCCTCTACAAATAATTTTGTTTAAGGGCCCAAGTTCACTTAAAAAG
GAGATCAACAATGAAAGCAATTTTCGTACTGAAACATCTTAATCATGCTAAGGAGGTTTTCTAATGATGC
GTAAAGGAGAAGAACTTTTCACTGGAGTTGTCCCAATTCTTGTTGAATTAGATGGTGATGTTAATGGGCA
CAAATTTTCTGTCAGTGGAGAGGGTGAAGGTGATGCAACATACGGAAAACTTACCCTTAAATTTATTTGC
ACTACTGGAAAACTACCTGTTCCATGGCCAACACTTGTCACTACTTTCGGTTATGGTGTTCAATGCTTTG
CGAGATACCCAGATCATATGAAACAGCATGACTTTTTCAAGAGTGCCATGCCCGAAGGTTATGTACAGGA
AAGAACTATATTTTTCAAAGATGACGGGAACTACAAGACACGTGCTGAAGTCAAGTTTGAAGGTGATACC
CTTGTTAATAGAATCGAGTTAAAAGGTATTGATTTTAAAGAAGATGGAAACATTCTTGGACACAAATTGG
AATACAACTATAACTCACACAATGTATACATCATGGCAGACAAACAAAAGAATGGAATCAAAGTTAACTT
CAAAATTAGACACAACATTGAAGATGGAAGCGTTCAACTAGCAGACCATTATCAACAAAATACTCCAATT
GGCGATGGCCCTGTCCTTTTACCAGACAACCATTACCTGTCCACACAATCTGCCCTTTCGAAAGATCCCA
ACGAAAAGAGAGATCACATGGTCCTTCTTGAGTTTGTAACAGCTGCTGGGATTACACATGGCATGGATGA
ACTATACAAATAATAAAGGTCCAGGCATCAAATAAAACGAAAGGCTCAGTCGAAAGACTGGGCCTTTCGT
TTTATCTGTTGTTTGTCGGTGAACGCTCTCTACTAGAGTCACACTGGCTCACCTTCGGGTGGGCCTTTCT
GCGTTTATAGCTTATGTCTTCAGCAGTAGGACAAATCCGCCGCCCTAGACAGCTGGGCGCGCCCCCCCTA
CGGGCTTGCTCTCCGGGCTTCGCCCTGCGCGGTCGCTGCGCTCCCTTGCCAGCCCGTGGATATGTGGACG
ATGGCCGCGAGCGGCCACCGGCTGGCTCGCTTCGCTCGGCCCGTGGACAACCCTGCTGGACAAGCTGATG
GACAGGCTGCGCCTGCCCACGAGCTTGACCACAGGGATTGCCCACCGGCTACCCAGCCTTCGACCACATA
CCCACCGGCTCCAACTGCGCGGCCTGCGGCCTTGCCCCATCAATTTTTTTAATTTTCTCTGGGGAAAAGC
CTCCGGCCTGCGGCCTGCGCGCTTCGCTTGCCGGTTGGACACCAAGTGGAAGGCGGGTCAAGGCTCGCGC
AGCGACCGCGCAGCGGCTTGGCCTTGACGCGCCTGGAACGACCCAAGCCTATGCGAGTGGGGGCAGTCGA
AGGGCGAAGCCCGCCCGCCTGCCCCCCGAGCCTCACGGCGGCGAGTGCGGGGGTTCCAAGGGGGCAGCGC
CACCTTGGGCAAGGCCGAAGGCCGCGCAGTCGATCAACAAGCCCCGGAGGGGCCACTTTTTGCCGGAGGG
GGAGCCGCGCCGAAGGCGTGGGGGAACCCCGCAGGGGTGCCCTTCTTTGGGCACCAAAGAACTAGATATA
GGGCGAAATGCGAAAGACTTAAAAATCAACAACTTAAAAAAGGGGGGTACGCAACAGCTCATTGCGGCAC
CCCCCGCAATAGCTCATTGCGTAGGTTAAAGAAAATCTGTAATTGACTGCCACTTTTACGCAACGCATAA
TTGTTGTCGCGCTGCCGAAAAGTTGCAGCTGATTGCGCATGGTGCCGCAACCGTGCGGCACCCCTACCGC
ATGGAGATAAGCATGGCCACGCAGTCCAGAGAAATCGGCATTCAAGCCAAGAACAAGCCCGGTCACTGGG
TGCAAACGGAACGCAAAGCGCATGAGGCGTGGGCCGGGCTTATTGCGAGGAAACCCACGGCGGCAATGCT
GCTGCATCACCTCGTGGCGCAGATGGGCCACCAGAACGCCGTGGTGGTCAGCCAGAAAACACTTTCCAAG
CTCATCGGACGTTCTTTGCGGACGGTCCAATACGCAGTCAAGGACTTGGTGGCCGAGCGCTGGATCTCCG
TCGTGAAGCTCAACGGCCCCGGCACCGTGTCGGCCTACGTGGTCAATGACCGCGTGGCGTGGGGCCAGCC
CCGCGACCAGTTGCGCCTGTCGGTGTTCAGTGCCGCCGTGGTGGTTGATCACGACGACCAGGACGAATCG
CTGTTGGGGCATGGCGACCTGCGCCGCATCCCGACCCTGTATCCGGGCGAGCAGCAACTACCGACCGGCC
CCGGCGAGGAGCCGCCCAGCCAGCCCGGCATTCCGGGCATGGAACCAGACCTGCCAGCCTTGACCGAAAC
GGAGGAATGGGAACGGCGCGGGCAGCAGCGCCTGCCGATGCCCGATGAGCCGTGTTTTCTGGACGATGGC
GAGCCGTTGGAGCCGCCGACACGGGTAACGCTGCCGCGCCGGTAGGGCCGGCCTACGGCCAGCCTCGCAG
AGCAGGATTCCCGTTGAGCACCGCCAGGTGCGAATAAGGGACAGTGAAGAAGGAACACCCGCTCGCGGGT
GGGCCTACTTCACCTATCCTGCCCTTGTGTCTCAAAATCTCTGATGTACATTGCACAAGATAAAAATATA
TCATCATGAACAATAAAACTGTCTGCTTACATAAACAGTAATACAAGGGGTGTTATGAGCCATATTCAAC
GGGAAACGTCTTGCTCCAGGCCGCGATTAAATTCCAACATGGATGCTGATTTATATGGGTATAAATGGGC
TCGCGATAATGTCGGGCAATCAGGTGCGACAATCTATCGATTGTATGGGAAGCCCGATGCGCCAGAGTTG
TTTCTGAAACATGGCAAAGGTAGCGTTGCCAATGATGTTACAGATGAGATGGTCAGACTAAACTGGCTGA
CGGAATTTATGCCTCTTCCGACCATCAAGCATTTTATCCGTACTCCTGATGATGCATGGTTACTCACCAC
TGCGATCCCCGGGAAAACAGCATTCCAGGTATTAGAAGAATATCCTGATTCAGGTGAAAATATTGTTGAT
GCGCTGGCAGTGTTCCTGCGCCGGTTGCATTCGATTCCTGTTTGTAATTGTCCTTTTAACAGCGATCGCG
TATTTCGTCTCGCTCAGGCGCAATCACGAATGAATAACGGTTTGGTTGATGCGAGTGATTTTGATGACGA
GCGTAATGGCTGGCCTGTTGAACAAGTCTGGAAAGAAATGCATAAGCTTTTGCCATTCTCACCGGATTCA
GTCGTCACTCATGGTGATTTCTCACTTGATAACCTTATTTTTGACGAGGGGAAATTAATAGGTTGTATTG
ATGTTGGACGAGTCGGAATCGCAGACCGATACCAGGATCTTGCCATCCTATGGAACTGCCTCGGTGAGTT
TTCTCCTTCATTACAGAAACGGCTTTTTCAAAAATATGGTATTGATAATCCTGATATGAATAAATTGCAG
TTTCATTTGATGCTCGATGAGTTTTTCTAAGGTAACTGTCAGACCAAGTTTACTCATATATACTTTAGAT
TGATTTTTCGTTCCACTGAGCGTCAGACCCCAGAACTCTGTCAGACCGAGTGGAAGACAT
